Addgene plasmid #213830: pAAV_BiCHATe27_ChR2_mCherry
Purpose: AAV construct expressing mCherry-tagged channelrhodopsin-2 driven by cholinergic neuron-targeting enhancer. Alias: pAAV_S9E27_ChR2_mCherry
Depositing lab: Gordon Fishell. Publication: An enhancer-AAV toolbox to target and manipulate distinct interneuron subtypes. Furlanis E, Dai M, Leyva Garcia B, Tran T, Vergara J, Pereira A, Gorissen BL, Wills S, Vlachos A, Hairston A, Dwivedi D, Du S, McMahon J, Huang S, Morabito A, Vazquez A, Kim S, Lee AT, Chang EF, Razzaq T, Qazi A, Vargish G, Yuan X, Caccavano A, Hunt S, Chittajallu R, McLean N, Hewitt L, Paranzino E, Rice H, Cummins AC, Plotnikova A, Mohanty A, Tangen AC, Shin JH, Azadi R, Eldridge MAG, Alvarez VA, Averbeck BB, Alyahyay M, Vallejo TR, Soheib M, Vattino LG, MacGregor CP, Chatain CP, Banks E, Olah VJ, Naskar S, Hill S, Liebergall S, Badiani R, Hyde L, Hanley E, Xu Q, Allaway KC, Goldberg EM, Rowan MJM, Nowakowski TJ, Lee S, Favuzzi E, Kaeser PS, Sjulson L, Batista-Brito R, Takesian AE, Ibrahim LA, Iqbal A, Pelkey KA, McBain CJ, Dimidschstein J, Fishell G, Wang Y. Neuron. 2025 May 21;113(10):1525-1547.e15. doi: 10.1016/j.neuron.2025.05.002. PubMed 40403705.
Backbone
  Vector backbone: pAAV-S5E2-dTom-nlsdTom
  Total vector size (bp): 6646
  Vector type: AAV
Growth in bacteria
  Bacterial resistance: Ampicillin, 100 μg/mL
  Growth temperature: 37°C
  Growth strain: NEB Stable
  Copy number: High Copy
Gene/Insert
  Gene/Insert name: Channelrhodopsin 2-mCherry
  Species: Synthetic
Terms and licenses: Academic/Nonprofit Terms; Industry Terms: Not Available to Industry
Depositor comments: Please visit https://doi.org/10.1101/2024.07.17.603924 for bioRxiv preprint.
How to cite: pAAV_BiCHATe27_ChR2_mCherry was a gift from Gordon Fishell (Addgene plasmid # 213830 ; http://n2t.net/addgene:213830 ; RRID:Addgene_213830) For viral preps, please replace (Addgene plasmid # 213830) in the above sentence with: (Addgene viral prep # 213830-AAV1) or (Addgene viral prep # 213830-PHPeB)
