[The description below was written by a language model from this plasmid's Addgene catalogue record and pLannotate feature annotations shown in this document.]
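Description:
pAAV_BiCHATe27_ChR2_mCherry (alias pAAV_S9E27_ChR2_mCherry) is a 6,646 bp adeno-associated virus transfer plasmid built on the pAAV-S5E2-dTom-nlsdTom backbone. It is designed to deliver an optogenetic actuator to cholinergic neurons. It is propagated in bacteria as a high-copy plasmid through a ColE1/pUC-type origin and selected with ampicillin via the β-lactamase gene and its promoter. An f1 phage origin is also present, along with small remnants of pBR322 bom and rop sequences. The recombination-reduced growth strain listed is a common choice for keeping the repeat-rich AAV2 inverted terminal repeats intact. The annotation finds one full-length ITR downstream of the cassette and only short ITR fragments at the upstream end, which may reflect how hard these hairpin regions are to sequence and annotate.

Between the ITRs, which provide the signals for replication and packaging of the genome into AAV capsids, lies the expression cassette. According to the catalogue entry, transcription is controlled by the BiCHATe27 enhancer, a cholinergic neuron-targeting regulatory element. This enhancer and any associated minimal promoter are not annotated in the feature table, but they presumably occupy the unannotated stretch upstream of the chimeric β-globin/immunoglobulin intron. The intron is followed by the H134R variant of channelrhodopsin-2, a blue light-activated cation channel, with an mCherry coding sequence immediately downstream so that expressing cells can be seen by red fluorescence. A WPRE and an SV40 polyadenylation signal follow to enhance transcript stability and processing.

The construct belongs to an enhancer-AAV toolbox for targeting distinct neuron subtypes. It is used to make recombinant AAV for cell-type-restricted, light-driven activation of cholinergic neurons without transgenic driver lines. The record notes that AAV1 and PHP.eB viral preparations are available.
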