Features (pLannotate 1.2.2; 17 found; start..end, strand, type, name):
     12..39      +  repeat_region  AAV2 ITR (fragment): inverted terminal repeat of adeno-associated virus serotype 2 inverted
     68..95      +  repeat_region  AAV2 ITR (fragment): inverted terminal repeat of adeno-associated virus serotype 2 inverted
   1150..1282    +  intron         chimeric intron: chimera between introns from human β-globin and immunoglobulin heavy chain genes
   1303..2229    +  CDS            ChR2(H134R): H134R mutant of an N-terminal fragment of channelrhodopsin-2 from the alga Chlamydomonas reinhardtii (Nagel et al., 2005) blue light-activated cation channel
   2242..2948    +  CDS            mCherry (fragment): monomeric derivative of DsRed fluorescent protein (Shaner et al., 2004) mammalian codon-optimized
   2967..2992    +  misc_feature   MCS (fragment): pBluescript multiple cloning site
   2992..3580    +  misc_feature   WPRE: woodchuck hepatitis virus posttranscriptional regulatory element
   3643..3726    +  CDS            large T antigen (fragment): large T antigen from SV40 (simian virus 40)
   3749..3830    +  polyA_signal   SV40 poly(A) signal: SV40 polyadenylation signal
   3909..4049    +  repeat_region  AAV2 ITR: inverted terminal repeat of adeno-associated virus serotype 2 inverted
   4054..4105    -  misc_feature   bom (fragment): basis of mobility region from pBR322
   4124..4579    +  rep_origin     f1 ori (sequence partly withheld): f1 bacteriophage origin of replication; arrow indicates direction of (+) strand synthesis
   4580..4629    -  misc_feature   bom (fragment): basis of mobility region from pBR322
   4731..4766    -  CDS            rop (fragment): Rop protein, which maintains plasmids at low copy number; rop
   4861..4965    +  promoter       AmpR promoter: bla
   4966..5826    +  CDS            AmpR: β-lactamase; bla; confers resistance to ampicillin, carbenicillin, and related antibiotics
   5997..6585    +  rep_origin     ori: high-copy-number ColE1/pMB1/pBR322/pUC origin of replication
>Addgene plasmid #213830 | pAAV_BiCHATe27_ChR2_mCherry | addgene full sequence | sequence record 421862 | Addgene NGS Result
CCTGCAGGCAGCTGCGCGCTCGCTCGCTCACTGAGGCCGCCCGGGCGTCGGGCGACCTTTGGTCGCCCGG
CCTCAGTGAGCGAGCGAGCGCGCAGAGAGGGAGTGGCCAACTCCATCACTAGGGGTTCCTGCGGCCGCAC
GCGTATCGATCCTCGGGTAATTTGTAAAGACAATTTTTCTTTTCCCCCTCTGAACCTAGGCCTTAGGCTG
GCTAGGCAAGTCTCCACTACAGCCCCGCCCACTCCATCTCGGCTGTGGCTCGCGGGAAAGGCAGCCCCCT
ACAGTTAGTCTCCCCAGCCATCTTCTCCGGTTCCCCTGATGCTCTCATGGCCCCAGCCATCCTAGAGCTG
GTGCGCCATCGCTCACCTTTAGCATTCGGCCTGCTGGGGGTGAGCTTTTGGGTTAGAAGGAACAAGGCAT
CAGATGGGGTCGTGTTTTTTTACATTCCAATCAGTTTTCGGAGGGGAAGAACAGACATTTTTGTCAGCTA
ATTGCATTTAATTACAGAGACAATCGCTGTTTCCGAACGTTGTTGTGTCCACTCCCTCATCCTTCAATCA
GTTCAAGCACATCCGGCCCCAGCTGGGAGCCTTTTAATTGCATAATTTGGATTTCACTTCTGGAAAGAAA
CTTGAGAAAGACTCCGTGAGGGTCTCCATTAACACAATCAGCTCCCCAGGCACCCGGGGCTGGCCCTAAT
TGACCCATCTCAGCTAATGCCTCTTTCCAAAGAACGCCCGCGTCATTTCTTTGGCTTGTTTGTGCTATTG
TATCCTGTTTTAGTGTCTTGATCTTAAACATCTTTAAAGAGGGCACTCAGTGGCTTGTTTAACTGGAAGT
GGTCCAGCTGGTTTGGAAGGACAGTGCATCAGGTGATGTAAGTCCAAGGGTAGGAATTTCTGGCCTCTCC
TTCCCCTGCCCATTGCACCGCTCTCCCCAACAGGAAGTAGCTACACATGATAAGGTGCACTGTGGCTTCT
AGGACTTATCGATGTTTAAACTTCCTGCAGCCCGGGCTGGGCATAAAAGTCAGGGCAGAGCCATCTATTG
CTTACATTTGCTTCTAGCCTGCAAGTCGAGGAGCGCAGCCTTCCAGAAGCAGAGCGCGGCGCCTTAAGCT
GCAGAAGTTGGTCGTGAGGCACTGGGCACGTAAGTATCAAGGTTACAAGACAGGTTTAAGGAGACCAATA
GAAACTGGGCTTGTCGAGACAGAGAAGACTCTTGCGTTTCTGATAGGCACCTATTGGTCTTACTGACATC
CACTTTGCCTTTCTCTCCACAGCGAGCTCGCTAGTAGCCACCATGGACTATGGCGGCGCTTTGTCTGCCG
TCGGACGCGAACTTTTGTTCGTTACTAATCCTGTGGTGGTGAACGGGTCCGTCCTGGTCCCTGAGGATCA
ATGTTACTGTGCCGGATGGATTGAATCTCGCGGCACGAACGGCGCTCAGACCGCGTCAAATGTCCTGCAG
TGGCTTGCAGCAGGATTCAGCATTTTGCTGCTGATGTTCTATGCCTACCAAACCTGGAAATCTACATGCG
GCTGGGAGGAGATCTATGTGTGCGCCATTGAAATGGTTAAGGTGATTCTCGAGTTCTTTTTTGAGTTTAA
GAATCCCTCTATGCTCTACCTTGCCACAGGACACCGGGTGCAGTGGCTGCGCTATGCAGAGTGGCTGCTC
ACTTGTCCTGTCATCCTTATCCGCCTGAGCAACCTCACCGGCCTGAGCAACGACTACAGCAGGAGAACCA
TGGGACTCCTTGTCTCAGACATCGGGACTATCGTGTGGGGGGCTACCAGCGCCATGGCAACCGGCTATGT
TAAAGTCATCTTCTTTTGTCTTGGATTGTGCTATGGCGCGAACACATTTTTTCACGCCGCCAAAGCATAT
ATCGAGGGTTATCATACTGTGCCAAAGGGTCGGTGCCGCCAGGTCGTGACCGGCATGGCATGGCTGTTTT
TCGTGAGCTGGGGTATGTTCCCAATTCTCTTCATTTTGGGGCCCGAAGGTTTTGGCGTCCTGAGCGTCTA
TGGCTCCACCGTAGGTCACACGATTATTGATCTGATGAGTAAAAATTGTTGGGGGTTGTTGGGACACTAC
CTGCGCGTCCTGATCCACGAGCACATATTGATTCACGGAGATATCCGCAAAACCACCAAACTGAACATCG
GCGGAACGGAGATCGAGGTCGAGACTCTCGTCGAAGACGAAGCCGAGGCCGGAGCCGTGCCAGCGGCCGC
CGTGAGCAAGGGCGAGGAGGATAACATGGCCATCATCAAGGAGTTCATGCGCTTCAAGGTGCACATGGAG
GGCTCCGTGAACGGCCACGAGTTCGAGATCGAGGGCGAGGGCGAGGGCCGCCCCTACGAGGGCACCCAGA
CCGCCAAGCTGAAGGTGACCAAGGGTGGCCCCCTGCCCTTCGCCTGGGACATCCTGTCCCCTCAGTTCAT
GTACGGCTCCAAGGCCTACGTGAAGCACCCCGCCGACATCCCCGACTACTTGAAGCTGTCCTTCCCCGAG
GGCTTCAAGTGGGAGCGCGTGATGAACTTCGAGGACGGCGGCGTGGTGACCGTGACCCAGGACTCCTCCC
TGCAGGACGGCGAGTTCATCTACAAGGTGAAGCTGCGCGGCACCAACTTCCCCTCCGACGGCCCCGTAAT
GCAGAAGAAGACCATGGGCTGGGAGGCCTCCTCCGAGCGGATGTACCCCGAGGACGGCGCCCTGAAGGGC
GAGATCAAGCAGAGGCTGAAGCTGAAGGACGGCGGCCACTACGACGCTGAGGTCAAGACCACCTACAAGG
CCAAGAAGCCCGTGCAGCTGCCCGGCGCCTACAACGTCAACATCAAGTTGGACATCACCTCCCACAACGA
GGACTACACCATCGTGGAACAGTACGAACGCGCCGAGGGCCGCCACTCCACCGGCGGCATGGACGAGCTG
TACAAGTAAAACGCGTGCCCCTGCAGGGAATTCGATATCAAGCTTATCGATAATCAACCTCTGGATTACA
AAATTTGTGAAAGATTGACTGGTATTCTTAACTATGTTGCTCCTTTTACGCTATGTGGATACGCTGCTTT
AATGCCTTTGTATCATGCTATTGCTTCCCGTATGGCTTTCATTTTCTCCTCCTTGTATAAATCCTGGTTG
CTGTCTCTTTATGAGGAGTTGTGGCCCGTTGTCAGGCAACGTGGCGTGGTGTGCACTGTGTTTGCTGACG
CAACCCCCACTGGTTGGGGCATTGCCACCACCTGTCAGCTCCTTTCCGGGACTTTCGCTTTCCCCCTCCC
TATTGCCACGGCGGAACTCATCGCCGCCTGCCTTGCCCGCTGCTGGACAGGGGCTCGGCTGTTGGGCACT
GACAATTCCGTGGTGTTGTCGGGGAAATCATCGTCCTTTCCTTGGCTGCTCGCCTATGTTGCCACCTGGA
TTCTGCGCGGGACGTCCTTCTGCTACGTCCCTTCGGCCCTCAATCCAGCGGACCTTCCTTCCCGCGGCCT
GCTGCCGGCTCTGCGGCCTCTTCCGCGTCTTCGCCTTCGCCCTCAGACGAGTCGGATCTCCCTTTGGGCC
GCCTCCCCGCATCGATACCGAGCGCTGCTCGAGAGATCTGTGATAGCGGCCATCAAGCTGGCCGCGACTC
TAGATCATAATCAGCCATACCACATTTGTAGAGGTTTTACTTGCTTTAAAAAACCTCCCACACCTCCCCC
TGAACCTGAAACATAAAATGAATGCAATTGTTGTTGTTAACTTGTTTATTGCAGCTTATAATGGTTACAA
ATAAAGCAATAGCATCACAAATTTCACAAATAAAGCATTTTTTTCACTGCATTCTAGTTGTGGTTTGTCC
AAACTCATCAATGTATCAGCTTATCGATACCGCATGCACGTGCGGACCGAGCGGCCGCAGGAACCCCTAG
TGATGGAGTTGGCCACTCCCTCTCTGCGCGCTCGCTCGCTCACTGAGGCCGGGCGACCAAAGGTCGCCCG
ACGCCCGGGCTTTGCCCGGGCGGCCTCAGTGAGCGAGCGAGCGCGCAGCTGCCTGCAGGGGCGCCTGATG
CGGTATTTTCTCCTTACGCATCTGTGCGGTATTTCACACCGCATA
[95 nt withheld, positions 4106-4200]
T
[46 nt withheld, positions 4202-4247]
C
[141 nt withheld, positions 4249-4389]
CCTTTGACGTTGGAGTCCACGTTCTTT
[37 nt withheld, positions 4417-4453]
ACTCTATCTCGGGCTATTCTTTTGATTTATAAGGGATTTTGCCGATTTCGGTCTATTGGTTAAAAAATGA
GCTGATTTAACAAAAATTTAACGCGAATTTTAACAAAATATTAACGTTTACAATTTTATGGTGCACTCTC
AGTACAATCTGCTCTGATGCCGCATAGTTAAGCCAGCCCCGACACCCGCCAACACCCGCTGACGCGCCCT
GACGGGCTTGTCTGCTCCCGGCATCCGCTTACAGACAAGCTGTGACCGTCTCCGGGAGCTGCATGTGTCA
GAGGTTTTCACCGTCATCACCGAAACGCGCGAGACGAAAGGGCCTCGTGATACGCCTATTTTTATAGGTT
AATGTCATGATAATAATGGTTTCTTAGACGTCAGGTGGCACTTTTCGGGGAAATGTGCGCGGAACCCCTA
TTTGTTTATTTTTCTAAATACATTCAAATATGTATCCGCTCATGAGACAATAACCCTGATAAATGCTTCA
ATAATATTGAAAAAGGAAGAGTATGAGTATTCAACATTTCCGTGTCGCCCTTATTCCCTTTTTTGCGGCA
TTTTGCCTTCCTGTTTTTGCTCACCCAGAAACGCTGGTGAAAGTAAAAGATGCTGAAGATCAGTTGGGTG
CACGAGTGGGTTACATCGAACTGGATCTCAACAGCGGTAAGATCCTTGAGAGTTTTCGCCCCGAAGAACG
TTTTCCAATGATGAGCACTTTTAAAGTTCTGCTATGTGGCGCGGTATTATCCCGTATTGACGCCGGGCAA
GAGCAACTCGGTCGCCGCATACACTATTCTCAGAATGACTTGGTTGAGTACTCACCAGTCACAGAAAAGC
ATCTTACGGATGGCATGACAGTAAGAGAATTATGCAGTGCTGCCATAACCATGAGTGATAACACTGCGGC
CAACTTACTTCTGACAACGATCGGAGGACCGAAGGAGCTAACCGCTTTTTTGCACAACATGGGGGATCAT
GTAACTCGCCTTGATCGTTGGGAACCGGAGCTGAATGAAGCCATACCAAACGACGAGCGTGACACCACGA
TGCCTGTAGCAATGGCAACAACGTTGCGCAAACTATTAACTGGCGAACTACTTACTCTAGCTTCCCGGCA
ACAATTAATAGACTGGATGGAGGCGGATAAAGTTGCAGGACCACTTCTGCGCTCGGCCCTTCCGGCTGGC
TGGTTTATTGCTGATAAATCTGGAGCCGGTGAGCGTGGGTCTCGCGGTATCATTGCAGCACTGGGGCCAG
ATGGTAAGCCCTCCCGTATCGTAGTTATCTACACGACGGGGAGTCAGGCAACTATGGATGAACGAAATAG
ACAGATCGCTGAGATAGGTGCCTCACTGATTAAGCATTGGTAACTGTCAGACCAAGTTTACTCATATATA
CTTTAGATTGATTTAAAACTTCATTTTTAATTTAAAAGGATCTAGGTGAAGATCCTTTTTGATAATCTCA
TGACCAAAATCCCTTAACGTGAGTTTTCGTTCCACTGAGCGTCAGACCCCGTAGAAAAGATCAAAGGATC
TTCTTGAGATCCTTTTTTTCTGCGCGTAATCTGCTGCTTGCAAACAAAAAAACCACCGCTACCAGCGGTG
GTTTGTTTGCCGGATCAAGAGCTACCAACTCTTTTTCCGAAGGTAACTGGCTTCAGCAGAGCGCAGATAC
CAAATACTGTTCTTCTAGTGTAGCCGTAGTTAGGCCACCACTTCAAGAACTCTGTAGCACCGCCTACATA
CCTCGCTCTGCTAATCCTGTTACCAGTGGCTGCTGCCAGTGGCGATAAGTCGTGTCTTACCGGGTTGGAC
TCAAGACGATAGTTACCGGATAAGGCGCAGCGGTCGGGCTGAACGGGGGGTTCGTGCACACAGCCCAGCT
TGGAGCGAACGACCTACACCGAACTGAGATACCTACAGCGTGAGCTATGAGAAAGCGCCACGCTTCCCGA
AGGGAGAAAGGCGGACAGGTATCCGGTAAGCGGCAGGGTCGGAACAGGAGAGCGCACGAGGGAGCTTCCA
GGGGGAAACGCCTGGTATCTTTATAGTCCTGTCGGGTTTCGCCACCTCTGACTTGAGCGTCGATTTTTGT
GATGCTCGTCAGGGGGGCGGAGCCTATGGAAAAACGCCAGCAACGCGGCCTTTTTACGGTTCCTGGCCTT
TTGCTGGCCTTTTGCTCACATGT
